>Addgene plasmid #145418 | pGBW-m4046354 | depositor full sequence | sequence record 287595 | Full Sequence
GCGGCCGCCCCACACACCATAGCTTCAAAATGTTTCTACTCCTTTTTTACTCTTCCAGATTTTCTCGGAC
TCCGCGCATCGCCGTACCACTTCAAAACACCCAAGCACAGCATACTAAATTTCCCCTCTTTCTTCCTCTA
GGGTGTCGTTAATTACCCGTACTAAAGGTTTGGAAAAGAAAAAAGAGACCGCCTCGTTTCTTTTTCTTCG
TCGAAAAAGGCAATAAAAATTTTTATCACGTTTCTTTTTCTTGAAAATTTTTTTTTTTGATTTTTTTCTC
TTTCGATGACCTCCCATTGATATTTAAGTTAATAAACGGTCTTCAATTTCTCAAGTTTCAGTTTCATTTT
TCTTGTTCTATTACAACTTTTTTTACTTCTTGCTCATTAGAAAGAAAGCATAGCAATCTAATCTAAGTTT
TAATTACAAAATGAAATTTCTTGTTTTCTTAGGAATCATCACAACTGTAGCTGCATTTCACCAAGAATGT
AGTTTACAGTCATGTACTCAACATCAACCATATGTAGTTGATGACCCGTGTCCTATTCACTTCTATTCTA
AATGGTATATTAGAGTAGGAGCTAGAAAATCAGCACCTTTAATTGAATTGTGCGTGGATGAGGCTGGTTC
TAAATCACCCATTCAGTACATCGATATCGGTAATTATACAGTTTCCTGTTTACCTTTTACAATTAATTGC
CAGGAACCTAAATTGGGTAGTCTTGTAGTGCGTTGTTCGTTCTATGAAGACTTTTTAGAGTATCATGACG
TTCGTGTTGTTTTAGATTTCATCCTCGTGCCGAGAGGTTCTCACCATCATCACCATCATTAAACAGGCCC
CTTTTCCTTTGTCGATATCATGTAATTAGTTATGTCACGCTTACATTCACGCCCTCCTCCCACATCCGCT
CTAACCGAAAAGGAAGGAGTTAGACAACCTGAAGTCTAGGTCCCTATTTATTTTTTTTAATAGTTATGTT
AGTATTAAGAACGTTATTTATATTTCAAATTTTTCTTTTTTTTCTGTACAAAGCGGCCGCCGAACCACTA
GTGCACTGCAGTACACGGTTTCCTTGAAATTTTTTTGATTCGGTAATCTCCGAACAGAAGGAAGAACGAA
GGAAGGAGCACAGACTTAGATTGGTATATATACGCATATGTAGTGTTGAAGAAACATGAAATTGCCCAGT
ATTCTTAACCCAACTGCACAGAACAAAAACGTGCAGGAAACGAAGATAAATCATGTCGAAAGCTACATAT
AAGGAACGTGCTGCTACTCATCCTAGTCCTGTTGCTGCCAAGCTATTTAATATCATGCACGAAAAGCAAA
CAAACTTGTGTGCTTCATTGGATGTTCGTACCACCAAGGAATTACTGGAGTTAGTTGAAGCATTAGGTCC
CAAAATTTGTTTACTAAAAACACATGTGGATATCTTGACTGATTTTTCCATGGAGGGCACAGTTAAGCCG
CTAAAGGCATTATCCGCCAAGTACAATTTTTTACTCTTCGAGGACAGAAAATTTGCTGACATTGGTAATA
CAGTCAAATTGCAGTACTCTGCGGGTGTATACAGAATAGCAGAATGGGCAGACATTACGAATGCACACGG
TGTGGTGGGCCCAGGTATTGTTAGCGGTTTGAAGCAGGCGGCAGAAGAAGTAACAAAGGAACCTAGAGGC
CTTTTGATGTTAGCAGAATTGTCATGCAAGGGCTCCCTATCTACTGGAGAATATACTAAGGGTACTGTTG
ACATTGCGAAGAGCGACAAAGATTTTGTTATCGGCTTTATTGCTCAAAGAGACATGGGTGGAAGAGATGA
AGGTTACGATTGGTTGATTATGACACCCGGTGTGGGTTTAGATGACAAGGGAGATGCATTGGGTCAACAG
TATAGAACCGTGGATGATGTGGTTTCTACAGGATCTGACATTATTATTGTTGGAAGAGGACTATTTGCAA
AGGGAAGGGATGCTAAGGTAGAGGGTGAACGTTACAGAAAAGCAGGCTGGGAAGCATATTTGAGAAGATG
CGGCCAGCAAAACTAAAAAACTGTATTATAAGTAAATGCATGTATACTAAACTCACAAATTAGAGCTTCA
ATTTAATTATATCAGTTATTACCCGAGTAACGAAGCATCTGTGCTTCATTTTGTAGAACAAAAATGCAAC
GCGAGAGCGCTAATTTTTCAAACAAAGAATCTGAGCTGCATTTTTACAGAACAGAAATGCAACGCGAAAG
CGCTATTTTACCAACGAAGAATCTGTGCTTCATTTTTGTAAAACAAAAATGCAACGCGAGAGCGCTAATT
TTTCAAACAAAGAATCTGAGCTGCATTTTTACAGAACAGAAATGCAACGCGAGAGCGCTATTTTACCAAC
AAAGAATCTATACTTCTTTTTTGTTCTACAAAAATGCATCCCGAGAGCGCTATTTTTCTAACAAAGCATC
TTAGATTACTTTTTTTCTCCTTTGTGCGCTCTATAATGCAGTCTCTTGATAACTTTTTGCACTGTAGGTC
CGTTAAGGTTAGAAGAAGGCTACTTTGGTGTCTATTTTCTCTTCCATAAAAAAAGCCTGACTCCACTTCC
CGCGTTTACTGATTACTAGCGAAGCTGCGGGTGCATTTTTTCAAGATAAAGGCATCCCCGATTATATTCT
ATACCGATGTGGATTGCGCATACTTTGTGAACAGAAAGTGATAGCGTTGATGATTCTTCATTGGTCAGAA
AATTATGAACGGTTTCTTCTATTTTGTCTCTATATACTACGTATAGGAAATGTTTACATTTTCGTATTGT
TTTCGATTCACTCTATGAATAGTTCTTACTACAATTTTTTTGTCTAAAGAGTAATACTAGAGATAAACAT
AAAAAATGTAGAGGTCGAGTTTAGATGCAAGTTCAAGGAGCGAAAGGTGGATGGGTAGGTTATATAGGGA
TATAGCACAGAGATATATAGCAAAGAGATACTTTTGAGCAATGTTTGTGGAAGCGGTATTCGCAATATTT
TAGTAGCTCGTTACAGTCCGGTGCGTTTTTGGTTTTTTGAAAGTGCGTCATCAGAGCGCTTTTGGTTTTC
AAAAGCGCTCTGAAGTTCCTATACTTTCTAGCTAGAGAATAGGAACTTCCCGAGCGGCCGCGTGTTACAA
GCTTGACTCCAGCGTAACTGGACTGCAATCAACTCACTGGCTCACCTTCACGGGTGGGCCTTTCTTCGGT
AGAAAATCAAAGGATCTTCTTGAGATCCTTTTTTTCTGCGCGTAATCTGCTGCTTGCAAACAAAAAAACC
ACCGCTACCAGCGGTGGTTTGTTTGCCGGATCAAGAGCTACCAACTCTTTTTCCGAGGTAACTGGCTTCA
GCAGAGCGCAGATACCAAATACTGTTCTTCTAGTGTAGCCGTAGTTAGGCCACCACTTCAAGAACTCTGT
AGCACCGCCTACATACCTCGCTCTGCTAATCCTGTTACCAGTGGCTGCTGCCAGTGGCGATAAGTCGTGT
CTTACCGGGTTGGACTCAAGACGATAGTTACCGGATAAGGCGCAGCGGTCGGGCTGAACGGGGGGTTCGT
GCACACAGCCCAGCTTGGAGCGAACGACCTACACCGAACTGAGATACCTACAGCGTGAGCTATGAGAAAG
CGCCACGCTTCCCGAAGGGAGAAAGGCGGACAGGTATCCGGTAAGCGGCAGGGTCGGAACAGGAGAGCGC
ACGAGGGAGCTTCCAGGGGTAAACGCCTGGTATCTTTATAGTCCTGTCGGGTTTCGCCACCTCTGACTTG
AGCATCGATTTTTGTGATGCTCGTCAGGGGGGCGGAGCCTATGGAAAAACGCCAGCAACGCAGAAAGGCC
CACCCGAAGGTGAGCCAGGTGATTACATTTGGGCCCTCATCAGAGGTTTTCACCGTCATCACCGAAACGC
GCGAGGCAGCTGCGGTAAAGCTCATCAGCGTGGTCGTGAAGCGATTCACAGATGTCTGCCTGTTCATCCG
CGTCCAGCTCGTTGAGTTTCTCCAGAAGCGTTAATGTCTGGCTTCTGATAAAGCGGGCCATGTTAAGGGC
GGTTTTTTCCTGTTTGGTCACTTACCAATGCTTAATCAGTGAGGCACCTATCTCAGCGATCTGTCTATTT
CGTTCATCCATAGTTGCCTGACTCCCCGTCGTGTAGATAACTACGATGCGGGAGGGCTTACCATCTGGCC
CCAGTGCTGCAATGATACCGCGAGACCCACGCTCACCGGCTCCAGATTTATCAGCAATAAACCAGCCAGC
CGGGAGGGCCGAGCGCAGAAGTGATCCTGCAACTTTATCCGCCTCCATCCAGTCTATTAATTGTTGCCGG
GAAGCTAGAGTAAGTAGTTCGCCAGTTAATAGTTTGCGCAACGTTGTTGCCATTGCTACAGGCATCGTGG
TGTCACGCTCGTCGTTTGGTATGGCTTCATTCAGCTCCGGTTCCCAACGATCAAGGCGAGTTACATGATC
CCCCATGTTGTGCAAAAAAGCGGTTAGCTCCTTCGGTCCTCCGATCGTTGCCAGAAGTAAGTTGGCCGCA
GTGTTATCACTCATGGTTATGGCAGCACTGCATAATTCTCTTACTGTCATGCCATCCGTGAGATGCTTTT
CTGTGACTGGTGAGTACTCAACCAAGTCATTCTGAGAATAGTGTATGCGGCGACCGAGTTGCTCTTGCCC
GGCGTCAATACGGGATAATACCGCGCCACATAGCAGAACTTTAAAAGTGCTCATCATTGGAAAACGTTCT
TCGGGGCGTAAACTCTCAAGGATCTTACCGCTGTTGAGATCCAGTTCGATGTAACCCACTCGTGCACCCA
ACTGATCTTCAGCATCTTTTACTTTCACCAGCGTTTCTGGGTGAGCAAAAACAGGAAGGCAAAATGCCGC
AAAAAAGGGAATAAGGGCGACACGGAAATGTTGAATACTCATTTTAGCTTCCTTAGCTCCTGAAAATCTC
GATAACTCAAAAAATACGCCCGGTAGTGATCTTATTTCATTATGGTGAAAGTTGGAACCTCTTACGTGCC
GATCAAGTCAAAAGCCTCCGGTCGGAGGCTTTTGACTTTCTGCTATGGAGGTCAGGTATGATTTAAATGG
TCAGTTAGA
Features (pLannotate 1.2.2; 13 found; start..end, strand, type, name):
     10..417     +  promoter       TEF1 promoter: S. cerevisiae TEF1; promoter for EF-1α
    431..793     +  CDS            NS8_SARS2: Experimental evidence at protein level: Swiss-Prot protein existence level 1. Plays a role in modulating host immune response (PubMed:31986261). Binds to IL17RA receptor, leading to IL17 pathway activation and an increased secretion of pro-inflammatory factors. Contributes to cytokine storm during COVID-19 infection. From Severe acute respiratory syndrome coronavirus 2 (2019-nCoV) (SARS-CoV-2).
    858..1030    +  terminator     CYC1 terminator (fragment): S. cerevisiae CYC1; transcription terminator for CYC1
   1066..1242    +  promoter       URA3 promoter (fragment): S. cerevisiae URA3
   1243..2046    +  CDS            URA3: orotidine-5'-phosphate decarboxylase, required for uracil biosynthesis; S. cerevisiae URA3; yeast auxotrophic marker, counterselectable with 5-fluoroorotic acid (5-FOA)
   2129..3111    -  rep_origin     2μ ori: yeast 2μ plasmid origin of replication
   3189..3218    +  terminator     T3Te terminator: phage T3 early transcription terminator
   3240..3827    +  rep_origin     ori: high-copy-number ColE1/pMB1/pBR322/pUC origin of replication
   3839..3866    -  terminator     T7Te terminator: phage T7 early transcription terminator
   3890..4081    -  CDS            rop: Rop protein, which maintains plasmids at low copy number; rop
   4082..4942    -  CDS            AmpR: β-lactamase; bla; confers resistance to ampicillin, carbenicillin, and related antibiotics
   4943..5045    -  promoter       cat promoter: promoter of the E. coli cat gene encoding chloramphenicol acetyltransferase
   5046..5077    -  terminator     tonB terminator: bidirectional E. coli tonB-P14 transcription terminator
