[The description below was written by a language model from this plasmid's Addgene catalogue record and pLannotate feature annotations shown in this document.]
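Description:
pGBW-m4046354 is an episomal yeast expression plasmid for producing the SARS-CoV-2 ORF8 accessory protein in Saccharomyces cerevisiae. It is a yeast–E. coli shuttle vector. A 2μ origin supports multicopy maintenance in yeast, and a URA3 cassette with its own promoter provides selection by uracil prototrophy in ura3 hosts and can be counterselected with 5-fluoroorotic acid. For propagation in bacteria it carries a ColE1/pUC-type origin and an ampicillin resistance gene (β-lactamase), which the annotation shows driven by a cat promoter. The catalogue lists the plasmid as high copy, although the feature table also annotates a rop coding sequence next to AmpR. Short phage T3 and T7 early terminators flank the bacterial origin, and a tonB terminator lies upstream of the resistance cassette, presumably insulating these modules from transcriptional read-through.

The expression cassette places the wild-type ORF8 open reading frame under the constitutive yeast TEF1 promoter (the promoter of translation elongation factor EF-1α), followed by a fragment of the CYC1 transcription terminator. According to the record, the insert was made by gene synthesis based on the NCBI reference protein. The listing of both budding yeast and SARS-CoV-2 as species may indicate codon adaptation for yeast, but this is not stated explicitly. The catalogue describes a backbone-encoded C-terminal thrombin-cleavable 6xHis tag, which would allow affinity purification and later removal of the tag. This tag is not annotated separately in the feature table, though there is a short unannotated gap between the ORF8 coding sequence and the terminator. ORF8 is implicated in modulating host immune responses, and the plasmid is suited to expressing and purifying the protein from yeast or studying its effects there.
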