Addgene plasmid #145418: pGBW-m4046354
Purpose: Yeast Expression plasmid for SARS-CoV-2 ORF8 protein
Depositing lab: Ginkgo Bioworks & Benjie Chen. Depositing organization: Ginkgo Bioworks.
Backbone
  Vector backbone: AmpR; 2u URA3
  Backbone size w/o insert (bp): 4078
  Vector type: Yeast Expression
  Selectable markers: URA3
Growth in bacteria
  Bacterial resistance: Ampicillin, 100 μg/mL
  Growth temperature: 37°C
  Growth strain: DH5alpha
  Copy number: High Copy
Gene/Insert
  Gene/Insert name: SARS-CoV-2 ORF8 protein
  Species: S. cerevisiae (budding yeast); Severe acute respiratory syndrome coronavirus 2
  Insert size (bp): 359
  Mutation: wt
  Entrez Gene: ORF8 (a.k.a. GU280_gp09)
  Promoter: pTEF1
  Tag / fusion protein: Cleavable thrombin;6xHIS (C terminal on backbone)
  Cloning method: Unknown
Resource information
  A portion of this plasmid was derived from a plasmid made by: GinkgoBioworks
Depositor comments: NCBI Reference Sequence: YP_009724396.1. Created by gene synthesis with Not1 site.
How to cite: pGBW-m4046354 was a gift from Ginkgo Bioworks & Benjie Chen (Addgene plasmid # 145418 ; http://n2t.net/addgene:145418 ; RRID:Addgene_145418)
